LOCUS       Exported 869 bp ds-DNA linear SYN 13-JUN-2021
DEFINITION  synthetic linear DNA
ACCESSION   .
VERSION     .
KEYWORDS    pcDNA3 c-SRC (1-249)
SOURCE      synthetic DNA construct
  ORGANISM  synthetic DNA construct
REFERENCE   1 (bases 1 to 869)
  AUTHORS   Miller WE, Maudsley S, Ahn S, Khan KD, Luttrell LM, Lefkowitz RJ
  TITLE     beta-arrestin1 interacts with the catalytic domain of the tyrosine
            kinase c-SRC. Role of beta-arrestin1-dependent targeting of c-SRC in
            receptor endocytosis.
  JOURNAL   J Biol Chem. 2000 Apr 14;275(15):11312-9.
  PUBMED    10753943
REFERENCE   2 (bases 1 to 869)
  AUTHORS   .
  TITLE     Direct Submission
  JOURNAL   Exported Jun 13, 2021 from SnapGene Server 1.1.58
            http://www.snapgene.com
FEATURES             Location/Qualifiers
     source          1..869
                     /organism="synthetic DNA construct"
                     /mol_type="other DNA"
     promoter        5..23
                     /label=SP6 promoter
                     /note="promoter for bacteriophage SP6 RNA polymerase"
     primer_bind     5..22
                     /label=SP6
                     /note="SP6 promoter, forward primer"
     CDS             complement(54..80)
                     /codon_start=1
                     /product="HA (human influenza hemagglutinin) epitope tag"
                     /label=HA
                     /translation="YPYDVPDYA"
     primer_bind     complement(841..860)
                     /label=T7
                     /note="T7 promoter, forward primer"
     promoter        complement(842..860)
                     /label=T7 promoter
                     /note="promoter for bacteriophage T7 RNA polymerase"
ORIGIN
        1 tagcatttag gtgacactat agaatagggc cctctagatg catgctcgag ctaggcgtag
       61 tctgggacgt cgtatgggta ggggcacacg gtggtgaggc ggtggcacag gccatcggcg
      121 tgtttggagt agtaggccac cagctgctgc aggctgttga actgggtgcg ggaggtgatg
      181 tagaagccgc cgctgtccag cttgcggatc ttgtagtgct tcacgttgag gcccttggcg
      241 ttgtcgaagt cagacactga gaggcagtag gcacctttcg tggtctcact ttctcgcacg
      301 aagaaggtcc ctctcgggtt ctctgcattg agcagtaacc gctctgactc ccgtctggtg
      361 atcttgccaa aataccactc ctcagcctgg atggagtcgg agggcgccac gtagttgctg
      421 gggatgtagc ctgtctgtcc tgtgctgagc gagtgggcca gccaccagtc tccctctgtg
      481 ttgttgacaa tctggagccg ctcgcctttc ttgaaggaca ggtctgtctc cgtcctagac
      541 tcatagtcat agagggccac aaaggtggtc actccaccgg ccagcgggcc cgccctctgc
      601 ggggaggtga cggtgtccga ggagttgaag cctccgaaca gcttgggctc ggcggccgcg
      661 ggggcgaagg ccgcgctggg gccgcggtgg ccgtcggccg aggctggctt gctgggggtc
      721 tgcgaggcgg ggaaagcgcc cccgccagcg ccgtgcacgt tctcggcggg ctccaggctg
      781 cggcgccgct ggctggcatc cttgggcttg ctcttgttgc tccccatgaa gcttgggtct
      841 ccctatagtg agtcgtatta atttcgata
//
