>Addgene plasmid #42204 | pcDNA3 c-SRC (1-249) | addgene partial sequence | sequence record 57717 | CMV-F 5'-CGCAAATGGGCGGTAGGCGTG-3'
CTATATAAGCAGAGCTCTCTGGCTAACTAGAGAACCCACTGCTTACTGGCTTATCGAAATTAATACGACT
CACTATAGGGAGACCCAAGCTTCATGGGGAGCAACAAGAGCAAGCCCAAGGATGCCAGCCAGCGGCGCCG
CAGCCTGGAGCCCGCCGAGAACGTGCACGGCGCTGGCGGGGGCGCTTTCCCCGCCTCGCAGACCCCCAGC
AAGCCAGCCTCGGCCGACGGCCACCGCGGCCCCAGCGCGGCCTTCGCCCCCGCGGCCGCCGAGCCCAAGC
TGTTCGGAGGCTTCAACTCCTCGGACACCGTCACCTCCCCGCAGAGGGCGGGCCCGCTGGCCGGTGGAGT
GACCACCTTTGTGGCCCTCTATGACTATGAGTCTAGGACGGAGACAGACCTGTCCTTCAAGAAAGGCGAG
CGGCTCCAGATTGTCAACAACACAGAGGGAGACTGGTGGCTGGCCCACTCGCTCAGCACAGGACAGACAG
GCTACATCCCCAGCAACTACGTGGCGCCCTCCGACTCCATCCAGGCTGAGGAGTGGTATTTTGGCAAGAT
CACCAGACGGGAGTCAGAGCGGTTACTGCTCAATGCAGAGAACCCGAGAGGGACCTTCTTCGTGCGAGAA
AGTGAGACCACGAAAGGTGCCTACTGCCTCTCAGTGTCTGACTTCGACAACGCCAAGGGCCTCAACGTGA
AGCACTACAAGATCCGCAAGCTGGACAGCGGCGGCTTCTACATCACCTCCCGCACCCAGTTCAACAGCCT
GCAGCAGCTGGTGGCCTACTACTCCAAACACGCCGATGGCCTGTGCCACCGCCTCACCACCGTGTGCCCC
TACCCATACGACGTCCCAGACTACGCCTAGCTCGAGCATGCATCTAGAGGGCCCTATTCTATA
