[The description below was written by a language model from this plasmid's Addgene catalogue record and the feature table of its GenBank file.]
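Description:
pcDNA3 c-SRC (1-249) is a mammalian expression plasmid built on the Invitrogen pcDNA3 backbone, with a listed total size of about 7 kb. It is propagated in E. coli as a high-copy plasmid under ampicillin selection, and it carries a neomycin resistance marker so that transfected mammalian cells can be selected with G418. The insert is a truncated form of human c-SRC, the p60-Src non-receptor tyrosine kinase, covering amino acids 1-249 only. This fragment corresponds to the amino-terminal regulatory portion of the protein and lacks the catalytic kinase domain. It was amplified by PCR from the wild-type c-SRC plasmid in the same series, given a minimal Kozak sequence for efficient translation initiation, and cloned between the HindIII and XhoI sites, both of which are retained. Expression is driven by the CMV promoter, and a C-terminal HA epitope tag allows detection or immunoprecipitation with anti-HA antibodies. The depositor notes an additional L176F point mutation that is not expected to affect function.

The sequence record held for this plasmid is partial, an 869 bp stretch spanning the cloning region rather than the whole vector. It annotates the flanking SP6 and T7 bacteriophage promoters and the HA tag, with the insert reading in the reverse orientation relative to the record. The CMV promoter, resistance genes and origins are not annotated there and are known only from the catalogue fields. The construct belongs to a set of c-SRC deletion mutants made for a study of beta-arrestin1 binding to c-SRC and its role in receptor endocytosis, where such fragments serve to map which regions of the kinase mediate the interaction.
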