Addgene plasmid #42204: pcDNA3 c-SRC (1-249)
Depositing lab: Robert Lefkowitz. Publication: beta-arrestin1 interacts with the catalytic domain of the tyrosine kinase c-SRC. Role of beta-arrestin1-dependent targeting of c-SRC in receptor endocytosis. Miller WE, Maudsley S, Ahn S, Khan KD, Luttrell LM, Lefkowitz RJ. J Biol Chem. 2000 Apr 14;275(15):11312-9. 10.1074/jbc.275.15.11312 PubMed 10753943.
Backbone
  Vector backbone: pcDNA3
  Backbone manufacturer: Invitrogen
  Backbone size w/o insert (bp): 5446
  Total vector size (bp): 7000
  Vector type: Mammalian Expression
  Selectable markers: Neomycin (select with G418)
Growth in bacteria
  Bacterial resistance: Ampicillin, 100 μg/mL
  Growth temperature: 37°C
  Growth strain: DH5alpha
  Copy number: High Copy
Gene/Insert
  Gene/Insert name: c-SRC (1-249) (alt names: SRC; sarcoma (Schmidt-Ruppin A-2) viral oncogene homolog; p60-Src)
  Species: H. sapiens (human)
  Mutation: contains amino acids 1-249
  GenBank ID: NM_005417.3 AAA60584.1
  Entrez Gene: SRC (a.k.a. ASV, SRC1, THC6, c-SRC, p60-Src)
  Promoter: CMV
  Tag / fusion protein: HA (C terminal on insert)
  Cloning method: Restriction Enzyme; 5′ cloning site HindIII (not destroyed); 3′ cloning site XhoI (not destroyed)
  Sequencing primers: 5′ CMV-F; 3′ BGH-rev
Terms and licenses: Academic/Nonprofit Terms; Industry Terms: Not Available to Industry
Depositor comments: All c-SRC mutants were generated by polymerase chain reaction using c-SRC (WT) (Addgene Plasmid #42202) as a template, and polymerase chain reaction products containing a minimal Kozak sequence were cloned into the HindIII and XhoI sites of pcDNA3. This construct contains amino acids 1-249 of human c-SRC and a C-term HA tag. All sequences were confirmed using an automated ABI DNA sequencer (Howard Hughes Nucleic Acid Facility, Duke University). This plasmid also contains an L176F point mutation which should not affect function.
How to cite: pcDNA3 c-SRC (1-249) was a gift from Robert Lefkowitz (Addgene plasmid # 42204 ; http://n2t.net/addgene:42204 ; RRID:Addgene_42204)
